Addgene plasmid #72863: pRB32
Purpose: template for N-terminal 1x Strep tag, constitutive Blasticidin resistance
Depositing lab: Klaus Foerstemann. Depositing organization: Ludwig-Maximilians-Universitaet Muenchen (LMU). Publication: A Comprehensive Toolbox for Genome Editing in Cultured Drosophila melanogaster Cells. Kunzelmann S, Bottcher R, Schmidts I, Forstemann K. G3 (Bethesda). 2016 Jun 1;6(6):1777-85. doi: 10.1534/g3.116.028241. PubMed 27172193.
Backbone
  Vector backbone: pJet1.2
  Backbone size w/o insert (bp): 2974
  Total vector size (bp): 4252
  Modifications to backbone: contains a copia-Blasticidin cassette, followed by the Drosophila mtnDE promoter, flanked by FRT-sites
  Vector type: Insect Expression
  Selectable markers: Blasticidin
Growth in bacteria
  Bacterial resistance: Ampicillin, 100 μg/mL
  Growth temperature: 37°C
  Growth strain: DH5alpha
  Copy number: High Copy
Gene/Insert
  Gene/Insert name: single Strep tag
  Species: synthetic
  Insert size (bp): 63
  Cloning method: Restriction Enzyme; 5′ cloning site XhoI (not destroyed); 3′ cloning site SpeI (not destroyed)
  Sequencing primers: 5′ pJet fwd; 3′ pJet rev
Terms and licenses: Academic/Nonprofit Terms; Industry Terms: Not Available to Industry
Depositor comments: We observe rather poor growth of bacteria with the pJet1.2 backbone, resulting in low yields of the plasmid preps.
How to cite: pRB32 was a gift from Klaus Foerstemann (Addgene plasmid # 72863 ; http://n2t.net/addgene:72863 ; RRID:Addgene_72863)
