[The description below was written by a language model from this plasmid's Addgene catalogue record and pLannotate feature annotations shown in this document.]
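Description:
pRB32 is a 4,252 bp template plasmid built on the pJet1.2 cloning backbone, part of a toolbox for genome editing in cultured Drosophila melanogaster cells. It is propagated in E. coli through a high-copy ColE1/pUC-type origin and selected with ampicillin via the β-lactamase gene and its native promoter. Remnants of the pJet1.2 backbone, including a T7 promoter, a lac UV5 promoter with CAP binding site and a short lacI fragment, are also annotated. The depositor notes that bacteria carrying this backbone grow poorly and give low plasmid yields despite the high-copy origin.

The payload is a compact cassette for placing a single Strep-tag II at the N-terminus of a protein. According to the record, a copia promoter, a strong constitutive promoter from a Drosophila transposable element, drives the blasticidin S deaminase gene, and this marker is followed by the Drosophila mtnDE promoter, with the whole unit flanked by FRT sites. The feature table shows the two minimal FRT sites in the same orientation bracketing the copia promoter, BSD and a short P element 3' end fragment. The mtnDE promoter itself is not annotated but presumably occupies the unannotated stretch before the second FRT. The 63 bp synthetic Strep-tag insert, cloned between XhoI and SpeI, lies just downstream of the second FRT.

As a "template", the plasmid most likely serves as the source of a tagging cassette to be introduced at the start of a target gene, although the record does not detail the procedure. Blasticidin would select modified cells, while the mtnDE promoter would drive the tagged gene while the cassette remains in place. FLP recombinase can then excise the FRT-flanked marker and promoter, as these minimal sites support excision but not integration, leaving the Strep-tagged coding sequence behind.
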