Features (pLannotate 1.2.2; 13 found; start..end, strand, type, name):
    305..323     +  promoter       T7 promoter: promoter for bacteriophage T7 RNA polymerase
    372..404     -  protein_bind   FRT (minimal): supports FLP-mediated excision but not integration (Turan and Bode, 2011) FLP recombinase from the Saccharomyces cerevisiae 2μ plasmid
    412..664     +  promoter       copia promoter (fragment): strong promoter from the Drosophila transposable element copia (Sinclair et al., 1986)
    674..1071    +  CDS            BSD (fragment): blasticidin S deaminase; Aspergillus terreus BSD; confers resistance to blasticidin
   1073..1102    +  misc_feature   P element 3' end (fragment): P element 3' end
   1520..1553    -  protein_bind   FRT (minimal): supports FLP-mediated excision but not integration (Turan and Bode, 2011) FLP recombinase from the Saccharomyces cerevisiae 2μ plasmid
   1578..1600    +  CDS            Strep-Tag II (fragment): peptide that binds Strep-Tactin®, an engineered form of streptavidin
   2084..2114    -  promoter       lac UV5 promoter: E. coli lac promoter with an "up" mutation
   2129..2150    -  protein_bind   CAP binding site: CAP binding activates transcription in the presence of cAMP. E. coli catabolite activator protein
   2175..2258    -  CDS            lacI (fragment): lac repressor; lacI; The lac repressor binds to the lac operator to inhibit transcription in E. coli. This inhibition can be relieved by adding lactose or isopropyl-β-D-thiogalactopyranoside (IPTG).
   2441..3029    -  rep_origin     ori: high-copy-number ColE1/pMB1/pBR322/pUC origin of replication
   3200..4060    -  CDS            AmpR: β-lactamase; bla; confers resistance to ampicillin, carbenicillin, and related antibiotics
   4061..4165    -  promoter       AmpR promoter: bla
>Addgene plasmid #72863 | pRB32 | depositor full sequence | sequence record 136545 | pRB32 sequence 4252 bps
GCCCCTGCAGCCGAATTATATTATTTTTGCCAAATAATTTTTAACAAAAGCTCTGAAGTCTTCTTCATTT
AAATTCTTAGATGATACTTCATCTGGAAAATTGTCCCAATTAGTAGCATCACGCTGTGAGTAAGTTCTAA
ACCATTTTTTTATTGTTGTATTATCTCTAATCTTACTACTCGATGAGTTTTCGGTATTATCTCTATTTTT
AACTTGGAGCAGGTTCCATTCATTGTTTTTTTCATCATAGTGAATAAAATCAACTGCTTTAACACTTGTG
CCTGAACACCATATCCATCCGGCGTAATACGACTCACTATAGGGAGAGCGGCCGCCAGATCTTCCGGATG
GCTCGAGTTTTTCAGCAAGATAAGTTCCTATACTTTCTAGAGAATAGGAACTTCCATATGCTGTTGGAAT
ATACTATTCAACCTACAAAAATAACGTTAAACAACACTACTTTATATTTGATATGAATGGCCACACCTTT
TATGCCATAAAACATATTGTAAGAGAATACCACTCTTTTTATTCCTTCTTTCCTTCTTGTACGTTTTTTG
CTGTGAGTAGGTCGTGGTGCTGGTGTTGCAGTTGAAATAACTTAAAATATAAATCATAAAACTCAAACAT
AAACTTGACTATTTATTTATTTATTAAGAAAGGAGGTACCGGTATGGCCAAGCCTTTGTCTCAAGAAGAA
TCCACCCTCATTGAAAGAGCAACGGCTACAATCAACAGCATCCCCATCTCTGAAGACTACAGCGTCGCCA
GCGCAGCTCTCTCTAGCGACGGCCGCATCTTCACTGGTGTCAATGTATATCATTTTACTGGGGGACCTTG
CGCAGAACTCGTGGTGCTGGGCACTGCTGCTGCTGCGGCAGCTGGCAACCTGACTTGTATCGTCGCGATC
GGAAATGAGAACAGGGGCATCTTGAGCCCCTGCGGACGGTGCCGACAGGTTCTTCTCGATCTGCATCCTG
GGATCAAAGCCATAGTGAAGGACAGTGATGGACAGCCGACGGCAGTTGGGATTCGTGAATTGCTGCCCTC
TGGTTATGTGTGGGAGGGCTAGAAATTATTAAAAATAAAACTTTAAAAATAAATTTGTTTCTAACATATG
CCTAGGCTTGTTGATTTGTTTTTTGTTTATTTACTGCGGTAATTCCTAGTCTTAGAAGCTTATTGAACTT
GTTGATGCCTTCTGGTTGGGAAATCCTCCTCTTTATACCCGATCCAGTCCAATCGAAACTGTGGGCCGTG
GTGCCCGATAAGATAAGAAAGCCGTGTGCAAGTCGATCGGCGTGCGCAAAAGCATAATGCTTTTTCTGCC
CGGCGATGATAAGCGATTTGCACACGCCCTGATAACAGGAATTGATTTTTTTGGTGCGCAAAGCAGTGAA
AGCTCTATAAGAATGCTGGACCGCCAGTCGACAATCATCAAACAGTGCTAGCTAACGGCTAAGTGAATCA
AGTTTATTTTAATATAATCAACAACAAAATATTTTAACACAAACCTAGGGAAGTTCCTATACTTTCTAGA
GAATAGGAACTTCTAATCCAAAATGGGATCCAGCGCTTGGAGCCACCCGCAGTTCGAAAAAACCGGTGAA
TTCGGTACCTCTCCAGCTGCTCCAAGCGGCGGTACTAGTATCTTTCTAGAAGATCTCCTACAATATTCTC
AGCTGCCATGGAAAATCGATGTTCTTCTTTTATTCTCTCAAGATTTTCAGGCTGTATATTAAAACTTATA
TTAAGAACTATGCTAACCACCTCATCAGGAACCGTTGTAGGTGGCGTGGGTTTTCTTGGCAATCGACTCT
CATGAAAACTACGAGCTAAATATTCAATATGTTCCTCTTGACCAACTTTATTCTGCATTTTTTTTGAACG
AGGTTTAGAGCAAGCTTCAGGAAACTGAGACAGGAATTTTATTAAAAATTTAAATTTTGAAGAAAGTTCA
GGGTTAATAGCATCCATTTTTTGCTTTGCAAGTTCCTCAGCATTCTTAACAAAAGACGTCTCTTTTGACA
TGTTTAAAGTTTAAACCTCCTGTGTGAAATTATTATCCGCTCATAATTCCACACATTATACGAGCCGGAA
GCATAAAGTGTAAAGCCTGGGGTGCCTAATGAGTGAGCTAACTCACATTAATTGCGTTGCGCTCACTGCC
AATTGCTTTCCAGTCGGGAAACCTGTCGTGCCAGCTGCATTAATGAATCGGCCAACGCGCGGGGAGAGGC
GGTTTGCGTATTGGGCGCTCTTCCGCTTCCTCGCTCACTGACTCGCTGCGCTCGGTCGTTCGGCTGCGGC
GAGCGGTATCAGCTCACTCAAAGGCGGTAATACGGTTATCCACAGAATCAGGGGATAACGCAGGAAAGAA
CATGTGAGCAAAAGGCCAGCAAAAGGCCAGGAACCGTAAAAAGGCCGCGTTGCTGGCGTTTTTCCATAGG
CTCCGCCCCCCTGACGAGCATCACAAAAATCGACGCTCAAGTCAGAGGTGGCGAAACCCGACAGGACTAT
AAAGATACCAGGCGTTTCCCCCTGGAAGCTCCCTCGTGCGCTCTCCTGTTCCGACCCTGCCGCTTACCGG
ATACCTGTCCGCCTTTCTCCCTTCGGGAAGCGTGGCGCTTTCTCATAGCTCACGCTGTAGGTATCTCAGT
TCGGTGTAGGTCGTTCGCTCCAAGCTGGGCTGTGTGCACGAACCCCCCGTTCAGCCCGACCGCTGCGCCT
TATCCGGTAACTATCGTCTTGAGTCCAACCCGGTAAGACACGACTTATCGCCACTGGCAGCAGCCACTGG
TAACAGGATTAGCAGAGCGAGGTATGTAGGCGGTGCTACAGAGTTCTTGAAGTGGTGGCCTAACTACGGC
TACACTAGAAGGACAGTATTTGGTATCTGCGCTCTGCTGAAGCCAGTTACCTTCGGAAAAAGAGTTGGTA
GCTCTTGATCCGGCAAACAAACCACCGCTGGTAGCGGTGGTTTTTTTGTTTGCAAGCAGCAGATTACGCG
CAGAAAAAAAGGATCTCAAGAAGATCCTTTGATCTTTTCTACGGGGTCTGACGCTCAGTGGAACGAAAAC
TCACGTTAAGGGATTTTGGTCATGAGATTATCAAAAAGGATCTTCACCTAGATCCTTTTAAATTAAAAAT
GAAGTTTTAAATCAATCTAAAGTATATATGAGTAAACTTGGTCTGACAGTTACCAATGCTTAATCAGTGA
GGCACCTATCTCAGCGATCTGTCTATTTCGTTCATCCATAGTTGCCTGACTCCCCGTCGTGTAGATAACT
ACGATACGGGAGGGCTTACCATCTGGCCCCAGTGCTGCAATGATACCGCGAGACCCACGCTCACCGGCTC
CAGATTTATCAGCAATAAACCAGCCAGCCGGAAGGGCCGAGCGCAGAAGTGGTCCTGCAACTTTATCCGC
CTCCATCCAGTCTATTAATTGTTGCCGGGAAGCTAGAGTAAGTAGTTCGCCAGTTAATAGTTTGCGCAAC
GTTGTTGCCATTGCTACAGGCATCGTGGTGTCACGCTCGTCGTTTGGTATGGCTTCATTCAGCTCCGGTT
CCCAACGATCAAGGCGAGTTACATGATCCCCCATGTTGTGCAAAAAAGCGGTTAGCTCCTTCGGTCCTCC
GATCGTTGTCAGAAGTAAGTTGGCCGCAGTGTTATCACTCATGGTTATGGCAGCACTGCATAATTCTCTT
ACTGTCATGCCATCCGTAAGATGCTTTTCTGTGACTGGTGAGTACTCAACCAAGTCATTCTGAGAATAGT
GTATGCGGCGACCGAGTTGCTCTTGCCCGGCGTCAATACGGGATAATACCGCGCCACATAGCAGAACTTT
AAAAGTGCTCATCATTGGAAAACGTTCTTCGGGGCGAAAACTCTCAAGGATCTTACCGCTGTTGAGATCC
AGTTCGATGTAACCCACTCGTGCACCCAACTGATCTTCAGCATCTTTTACTTTCACCAGCGTTTCTGGGT
GAGCAAAAACAGGAAGGCAAAATGCCGCAAAAAAGGGAATAAGGGCGACACGGAAATGTTGAATACTCAT
ACTCTTCCTTTTTCAATATTATTGAAGCATTTATCAGGGTTATTGTCTCATGAGCGGATACATATTTGAA
TGTATTTAGAAAAATAAACAAATAGGGGTTCCGCGCACATTTCCCCGAAAAGTGCCACCTGACGTCTAAG
AAACCATTATTATCATGACATTAACCTATAAAAATAGGCGTATCACGAGGCC
