>Addgene plasmid #72863 | pRB32 | addgene partial sequence | sequence record 139695 | T7 5'-TAATACGACTCACTATAGGG-3'
TTCAGCAAGATAAGTTCCTATACTTTCTAGAGAATAGGAACTTCCATATGCTGTTGGAATATACTATTCA
ACCTACAAAAATAACGTTAAACAACACTACTTTATATTTGATATGAATGGCCACACCTTTTATGCCATAA
AACATATTGTAAGAGAATACCACTCTTTTTATTCCTTCTTTCCTTCTTGTACGTTTTTTGCTGTGAGTAG
GTCGTGGTGCTGGTGTTGCAGTTGAAATAACTTAAAATATAAATCATAAAACTCAAACATAAACTTGACT
ATTTATTTATTTATTAAGAAAGGAGGTACCGGTATGGCCAAGCCTTTGTCTCAAGAAGAATCCACCCTCA
TTGAAAGAGCAACGGCTACAATCAACAGCATCCCCATCTCTGAAGACTACAGCGTCGCCAGCGCAGCTCT
CTCTAGCGACGGCCGCATCTTCACTGGTGTCAATGTATATCATTTTACTGGGGGACCTTGCGCAGAACTC
GTGGTGCTGGGCACTGCTGCTGCTGCGGCAGCTGGCAACCTGACTTGTATCGTCGCGATCGGAAATGAGA
ACAGGGGCATCTTGAGCCCCTGCGGACGGTGCCGACAGGTTCTTCTCGATCTGCATCCTGGGATCAAAGC
CATAGTGAAGGACAGTGATGGACAGCCGACGGCAGTTGGGATTCGTGAATTGCTGCCCTCTGGTTATGTG
TGGGAGGGCTAGAAATTATTAAAAATAAAACTTTAAAAATAAATTTGTTTCTAACATATGCCTAGGCTTG
TTGATTTGTTTTTTGTTTATTTACTGCGGTAATTCCTAGTCTTAGAAGCTTATTGAACTTGTTGATGCCT
TCTGGTTGGGAAATCCTCCTCTT
