>Addgene plasmid #72863 | pRB32 | addgene partial sequence | sequence record 139696 | pTac-F 5'-cggctcgtataatgtgtgga-3'
ATGTCAAAAGAGACGTCTTTTGTTAAGAATGCTGAGGAACTTGCAAAGCAAAAAATGGATGCTATTAACC
CTGAACTTTCTTCAAAATTTAAATTTTTAATAAAATTCCTGTCTCAGTTTCCTGAAGCTTGCTCTAAACC
TCGTTCAAAAAAAATGCAGAATAAAGTTGGTCAAGAGGAACATATTGAATATTTAGCTCGTAGTTTTCAT
GAGAGTCGATTGCCAAGAAAACCCACGCCACCTACAACGGTTCCTGATGAGGTGGTTAGCATAGTTCTTA
ATATAAGTTTTAATATACAGCCTGAAAATCTTGAGAGAATAAAAGAAGAACATCGATTTTCCATGGCAGC
TGAGAATATTGTAGGAGATCTTCTAGAAAGATACTAGTACCGCCGCTTGGAGCAGCTGGAGAGGTACCGA
ATTCACCGGTTTTTTCGAACTGCGGGTGGCTCCAAGCGCTGGATCCCATTTTGGATTAGAAGTTCCTATT
CTCTAGAAAGTATAGGAACTTCCCTAGGTTTGTGTTAAAATATTTTGTTGTTGATTATATTAAAATAAAC
TTGATTCACTTAGCCGTTAGCTAGCACTGTTTGATGATTGTCGACTGGCGGTCCAGCATTCTTATAGAGC
TTTCACTGCTTTGCGCACCAAAAAAATCAATTCCTGTTATCAGGGCGTGTGCAAATCGCTTATCATCGCC
GGGCAGAAAAAGCATTATGCTTTTGCGCACGCCGATCGACTTGCACACGGCTTTCTTATCTTATCGGGCA
CCACGGCCCACAGTTTCGATTGGACTGGATCGGGTATAA
